>Addgene plasmid #240697 | pREC1010lac-Csp1 | addgene full sequence | sequence record 482390 | Addgene NGS Result
CAGCAACATGGATGCGGATCTGTATGGCTATAAATGGGCGCGTGATAACGTGGGTCAGAGCGGCGCGACC
ATTTATCGTCTGTATGGCAAACCGGATGCGCCGGAACTGTTTCTGAAACATGGCAAAGGCAGCGTGGCGA
ACGATGTGACCGATGAAATGGTGCGTCTGAACTGGCTGACCGAATTTATGCCGCTGCCGACCATTAAACA
TTTTATTCGCACCCCGGATGATGCGTGGCTGCTGACCACCGCGATTCCGGGCAAAACCGCGTTTCAGGTG
CTGGAAGAATATCCGGATAGCGGCGAAAACATTGTGGATGCGCTGGCCGTGTTTCTGCGTCGTCTGCATA
GCATTCCGGTGTGCAACTGCCCGTTTAACAGCGATCGTGTGTTTCGTCTGGCCCAGGCGCAGAGCCGTAT
GAACAACGGCCTGGTGGATGCGAGCGATTTTGATGATGAACGTAACGGCTGGCCGGTGGAACAGGTGTGG
AAAGAAATGCATAAACTGCTGCCGTTTAGCCCGGATAGCGTGGTGACCCACGGCGATTTTAGCCTGGATA
ACCTGATTTTCGATGAAGGCAAACTGATTGGCTGCATTGATGTGGGCCGTGTGGGCATTGCGGATCGTTA
TCAGGATCTGGCCATTCTGTGGAACTGCCTGGGCGAATTTAGCCCGAGCCTGCAAAAACGTCTGTTTCAG
AAATATGGCATTGATAATCCGGATATGAACAAACTGCAATTTCATCTGATGCTGGATGAATTTTTCTAAT
AATTAATTGGACCGCGGTCCGCGCGTTGTCCTTTTCCGCTGCATAACCCTGCTTCGGGGTCATTATAGCG
ATTTTTTCGGTATATCCATCCTTTTTCGCACGATATACAGGATTTTGCCAAAGGGTTCGTGTAGACTTTC
CTTGGTGTATCCAACGGCGTCAGCCGGGCAGGATAGGTGAAGTAGGCCCACCCGCGAGCGGGTGTTCCTT
CTTCACTGTCCCTTATTCGCACCTGGCGGTGCTCAACGGGAATCCTGCTCTGCGAGGCTGGCCGTAGGCC
GGCCTCAGCCTGCCGCCTTGGGCCGGGTGATGTCGTACTTGCCCGCCGCGAACTCGGTTACCGTCCAGCC
CAGCGCGACCAGCTCCGGCAACGCCTCGCGCACCCGCTGGCGGCGCTTGCGCATGGTCGAACCACTGGCC
TCTGACGGCCAGACATAGCCGCACAAGGTATCTATGGAAGCCTTGCCGGTTTTGCCGGGGTCGATCCAGC
CACACAGCCGCTGGTGCAGCAGGCGGGCGGTTTCGCTGTCCAGCGCCCGCACCTCGTCCATGCTGATGCG
CACATGCTGGCCGCCACCCATGACGGCCTGCGCGATCAAGGGGTTCAGGGCCACGTACAGGCGCCCGTCC
GCCTCGTCGCTGGCGTACTCCGACAGCAGCCGAAACCCCTGCCGCTTGCGGCCATTCTGGGCGATGATGG
ATACCTTCCAAAGGCGCTCGATGCAGTCCTGTATGTGCTTGAGCGCCCCACCACTATCGACCTCTGCCCC
GATTTCCTTTGCCAGCGCCCGATAGCTACCTTTGACCACCATGGCATCAGCGGTGACGGCCTCCCACTTG
GGTTCCAGGAACAGCCGGAGCTGCCGTCCGCCTTCGGTCTTGGGTTCCGGGCCAAGCACTAGGCCATTAG
GCCCAGCCATGGCCACCAGCCCTTGCAGGATGCGCAGATCATCAGCGCCCAGCGGCTCCGGGCCGCTGAA
CTCGATCCGCTTGCCGTCGCCGTAGTCATACGTCACGTCCAGCTTGCTGCGCTTGCGCTCGCCCCGCTTG
AGGGCACGGAACAGGCCGGGGGCCAGACAGTGCGCCGGGTCGTGCCGGACGTGGCTGAGGCTGTGCTTGT
TCTTAGGCTTCACCACGGGGCACCCCCTTGCTCTTGCGCTGCCTCTCCAGCACGGCGGGCTTGAGCACCC
CGCCGTCATGCCGCCTGAACCACCGATCAGCGAACGGTGCGCCATAGTTGGCCTTGCTCACACCGAAGCG
GACGAAGAACCGGCGCTGGTCGTCGTCCACACCCCATTCCTCGGCCTCGGCGCTGGTCATGCTCGACAGG
TAGGACTGCCAGCGGATGTTATCGACCAGTACCGAGCTGCCCCGGCTGGCCTGCTGCTGGTCGCCTGCGC
CCATCATGGCCGCGCCCTTGCTGGCATGGTGCAGGAACACGATAGAGCACCCGGTATCGGCGGCGATGGC
CTCCATGCGACCGATGACCTGGGCCATGGGGCCGCTGGCGTTTTCTTCCTCGATGTGGAACCGGCGCAGC
GTGTCCAGCACCATCAGGCGGCGGCCCTCGGCGGCGCGCTTGAGGCCGTCGAACCACTCCGGGGCCATGA
TGTTGGGCAGGCTGCCGATCAGCGGCTGGATCAGCAGGCCGTCAGCCACGGCTTGCCGTTCCTCGGCGCT
GAGGTGCGCCCCAAGGGCGTGCAGGCGGTGATGAATGGCGGTGGGCGGGTCTTCGGCGGGCAGGTAGATC
ACCGGGCCGGTGGGCAGTTCGCCCACCTCCAGCAGATCCGGCCCGCCTGCAATCTGTGCGGCCAGTTGCA
GGGCCAGCATGGATTTACCGGCACCACCGGGCGACACCAGCGCCCCGACCGTACCGGCCACCATGTTGGG
CAAAACGTAGTCCAGCGGTGGCGGCGCTGCTGCGAACGCCTCCAGAATATTGATAGGCTTATGGGTAGCC
ATTGATTGCCTCCTTTGCAGGCAGTTGGTGGTTAGGCGCTGGCGGGGTCACTACCCCCGCCCTGCGCCGC
TCTGAGTTCTTCCAGGCACTCGCGCAGCGCCTCGTATTCGTCGTCGGTCAGCCAGAACTTGCGCTGACGC
ATCCCTTTGGCCTTCATGCGCTCGGCATATCGCGCTTGGCGTACAGCGTCAGGGCTGGCCAGCAGGTCGC
CGGTCTGCTTGTCCTTTTGGTCTTTCATATCAGTCACCGAGAAACTTGCCGGGGCCGAAAGGCTTGTCTT
CGCGGAACAAGGACAAGGTGCAGCCGTCAAGGTTAAGGCTGGCCATATCAGCGACTGAAAAGCGGCCAGC
CTCGGCCTTGTTTGACGTATAACCAAAGCCACCGGGCAACCAATAGCCCTTGTCACTTTTGATCAGGTAG
ACCGACCCTGAAGCGCTTTTTTCGTATTCCATAAAACCCCCTTCTGTGCGTGAGTACTCATAGTATAACA
GGCGTGAGTACCAACGCAAGCACTACATGCTGAAATCTGGCCCGCCCCTGTCCATGCCTCGCTGGCGGGG
TGCCGGTGCCCGTGCCAGCTCGGCCCGCGCAAGCTGGACGCTGGGCAGACCCATGACCTTGCTGACGGTG
CGCTCGATGTAATCCGCTTCGTGGCCGGGCTTGCGCTCTGCCAGCGCTGGGCTGGCCTCGGCCATGGCCT
TGCCGATTTCCTCGGCACTGCGGCCCCGGCTGGCCAGCTTCTGCGCGGCGATAAAGTCGCACTTGCTGAG
GTCATCACCGAAGCGCTTGACCAGCCCGGCCATCTCGCTGCGGTACTCGTCCAGCGCCGTGCGCCGGTGG
CGGCTAAGCTGCCGCTCGGGCAGTTCGAGGCTGGCCAGCCTGCGGGCCTTCTCCTGCTGCCGCTGGGCCT
GCTCGATCTGCTGGCCAGCCTGCTGCACCAGCGCCGGGCCAGCGGTGGCGGTCTTGCCCTTGGATTCACG
CAGCAGCACCCACGGCTGATAACCGGCGCGGGTGGTGTGCTTGTCCTTGCGGTTGGTGAAGCCCGCCAAG
CGGCCATAGTGGCGGCTGTCGGCGCTGGCCGGGTCGGCGTCGTACTCGCTGGCCAGCGTCCGGGCAATCT
GCCCCCGAAGTTCACCGCCTGCGGCGTCGGCCACCTTGACCCATGCCTGATAGTTCTTCGGGCTGGTTTC
CACTACCAGGGCAGGCTCCCGGCCCTCGGCTTTCATGTCATCCAGGTCAAACTCGCTGAGGTCGTCCACC
AGCACCAGACCATGCCGCTCCTGCTCGGCGGGCCTGATATACACGTCATTGCCCTGGGCATTCATCCGCT
TGAGCCATGGCGTGTTCTGGAGCACTTCGGCGGCTGACCATTCCCGGTTCATCATCTGGCCGGTGGTGGC
GTCCCTGACGCCGATATCGAAGCGCTCACAGCCCATGGCCTTGAGCTGTCGGCCTATGGCCTGCAAAGTC
CTGTCGTTCTTCATCGGGCCACCAAGCGATTCCCACACATTATACGAGCCGGAAGCATAAAGTGTAGCTA
GATCCGAAGGATGAGCCGGGCTGAATGATCGACCGAGACAGGCCCTGCGGGGCTGCACACGCGCCCCCAC
CCTTCGGGTAGGGGGAAAGGCCGCTAAAGCGGCTAAAAGCGCTCCAGCGTATTTCTGCGGGGTTTGGTGT
GGGGTTTAGCGGGCTTTGCCCGCCTTTCCCCCTGCCGCGCAGCGGTGGGGCGGTGTGTAGCCTAGCGCAG
CGAATAGACCAGCTATCCGGCCTCTGGCCGGGCATATTGGGCAAGGGCAGCAGCGCCCCACAAGGGCGCT
GATAACCGCGCCTAGTGGATTATTCTTAGATAATCATGGATGGATTTTTCCAACACCCCGCCAGCCCCCG
CCCCTGCTGGGTTTGCAGGTTTGGGGGCGTGACAGTTATTGCAGGGGTTCGTGACAGTTATTGCAGGGGG
GCGTGACAGTTATTGCAGGGGTTCGTGACAGTTAGGGCGCGCCCAGCTGTCTAGGGCGGCGGATTTGTCC
TACTCAGGAGAGCGTTCACCGACAAACAACAGATAAAACGAAAGGCCCAGTCTTTCGACTGAGCCTTTCG
TTTTATTTGATGCCTTTAATTAAACGTTCGTAATCAAGCCACTTCCTTTTTGCTCACTGCCCGCTTTCCA
GTCGGGAAACCTGTCGTGCCAGCTGCATTAATGAATCGGCCAACGCGCGGGGAGAGGCGGTTTGCGTATT
GGGCGCCAGGGTGGTTTTTCTTTTCACCAGTGAGACGGGCAACAGCTGATTGCCCTTCACCGCCTGGCCC
TGAGAGAGTTGCAGCAAGCGGTCCACGCTGGTTTGCCCCAGCAGGCGAAAATCCTGTTTGATGGTGGTTA
ACGGCGGGATATAACATGAGCTGTCTTCGGTATCGTCGTATCCCACTACCGAGATATCCGCACCAACGCG
CAGCCCGGACTCGGTAATGGCGCGCATTGCGCCCAGCGCCATCTGATCGTTGGCAACCAGCATCGCAGTG
GGAACGATGCCCTCATTCAGCATTTGCATGGTTTGTTGAAAACCGGACATGGCACTCCAGTCGCCTTCCC
GTTCCGCTATCGGCTGAATTTGATTGCGAGTGAGATATTTATGCCAGCCAGCCAGACGCAGACGCGCCGA
GACAGAACTTAATGGGCCCGCTAACAGCGCGATTTGCTGGTGACCCAATGCGACCAGATGCTCCACGCCC
AGTCGCGTACCGTCTTCATGGGAGAAAATAATACTGTTGATGGGTGTCTGGTCAGAGACATCAAGAAATA
ACGCCGGAACATTAGTGCAGGCAGCTTCCACAGCAATGGCATCCTGGTCATCCAGCGGATAGTTAATGAT
CAGCCCACTGACGCGTTGCGCGAGAAGATTGTGCACCGCCGCTTTACAGGCTTCGACGCCGCTTCGTTCT
ACCATCGACACCACCACGCTGGCACCCAGTTGATCGGCGCGAGATTTAATCGCCGCGACAATTTGCGACG
GCGCGTGCAGGGCCAGACTGGAGGTGGCAACGCCAATCAGCAACGACTGTTTGCCCGCCAGTTGTTGTGC
CACGCGGTTGGGAATGTAATTCAGCTCCGCCATCGCCGCTTCCACTTTTTCCCGCGTTTTCGCAGAAACG
TGGCTGGCCTGGTTCACCACGCGGGAAACGGTCTGATAAGAGACACCGGCATACTCTGCGACATCGTATA
ACGTTACTGGTTTCACATTCACCACCCTGAATTGACTCTCTTCCGGGCGCTATCATGCCATACCGCGAAA
GGTTTTGCGCCATTCGATGGTGTCCGGGATCTCGACGCTCTCCCTTATGCGACTCCTGCATTAGGAAGCA
GCCCAGTAGTAGGTTGAGGCCGTTGAGCACCGCCGCCGCAAGGAATGGTGCATGCAAGGAGATGGCGCCC
AACAGTCCCCCGGCCACGGGGCCTGCCACCATACCCACGCCGAAACAAGCGCTCATGAGCCCGAAGTGGC
GAGCCCGATCTTCCCCATCGGTGATGTCGGCGATATAGGCGCCAGCAACCGCATAATGTGAGTTAGCTCA
CTCATTAGGCACCCCAGGCTTTACACTTTATGCTTCCGGCTCGTATGTTGTGTGGAATTGTGAGCGGATA
ACAATTCCCCTCTAGGATCCGAATTCGAAGGAGATATACATATGTCAAATTCGCAACTTTGGAAATACTG
TACCAAAGAACAATGCCAGGACTTTATCCTTTCGCTGGATCTTGTCCCTCACAGCGCCGGTATGAGCAGG
GAAAAGCAGCTTGCCTGTCTTTATATGCTCAGCAACCGTGGTGCGGAGAATTACCATAAGGAGATTCTGA
CAAAAAAGGATGGCGGGACAAGGACGCTTATGGTTCCCTGCAGCCTACTGAAGGCCGTGCAGCGCAATAT
CCTGCACCATGTGCTGGAGCAAAGGCCCGTATCGGACTGCGCCAGGGCCTATCGGAAAGGCACGGACATC
CTGGCCAATGCCGGGCCGCATACCGGGAGAAAGCAGGTGCTCAAGCTGGATATCAGCCATTTTTTTGACA
GTATTCTCTTTCCCAGGGTTATCAGCGCCGCCTTCCCGGATACGCTGTTTCCTCCGGCCGCCGCCGCGCT
TCTGGCAAACCTGTGCTGCTGCCGGGAACGCCTGCCCCAGGGCTCTCCGGCTTCCCCGGCCATCTCCAAT
CTGGTGATGCGCCCCTTTGATGAATCCATGAGGCGCTGGTGTGAAGCGAGACAGATCGTATACACCAGAT
ACTGCGATGACATGACCTTTTCCGGAGATTTTGATCCCGCCGCTGTTTATCATAAGGTAAAAAGCTATCT
GGAGGCGATGGGATTTTCCTTAAATGAAAAGAAAACAAAGCTCCTGAAGGACGGCGTACGCCAGAGTGTG
ACGGGAATTGTGGTCAATGAAAAGCCCCAGGTCTCCAGGGATTACCGTAAAAAACTGCGGCAGGAAATCT
ATTACTGCATGAAATATGGCGTAACAGGGCATCTTGAAAGGCTGAGGGAGGAGACCGGGAATGCGGTGGA
GGAGCAGAGGTATATATGTTCTGTCCTTGGAAGAATTCAGTTTGTGCTGCAGGTGAATCCGGAGGACAGG
GAATTTGCGGAATACTGCAGGATATGGAAAGAGCGGTTTGTAAAATAATACCGTTCATATGAGGCTAGAG
CAGGTGATAAGCCGGCCGGCAGCATATCCGGGAAAATATTTTCCGGCCTGACGGGGAGTCCCCGCCGGGA
GTTAGAAACAGTGGGCATGCAGAATACTGCACCCGTAATCCGCTCCAAAGTACATCCGCACACTTCCGTG
TGCACACCGCCTTCGGCTGTAAGTGAAGAGCGAGTGTGAGCCGTTGTAGCTTCAACCTGTCCCTTACGAA
TAGCTCTTCACCCGCAGCTTACGGTATCGGTGTATTGTGCCGTCCGGCTTGCCACCTGCATGATCCGCGG
CCGCACTCGATCGAAATAATTTTGTTTAACTTTAAGGAGGTTTGGAATGAACCAAATCGTGAAGTTCACT
GACGACTCTGGCCTGGCGGTTCAAGTTACTCCAGACGATGTTCGCCGTTATATCTGTGAGAACGCTACTG
AAAAAGAGGTGGGCCTCTTTCTGCAACTCTGTCAGACTCAACGTCTGAATCCGTTTGTGAAAGACGCTTA
CCTGGTGAAATACGGCGGTGCTCCAGCTTCTATGATTACTTCCTATCAAGTTTTTAACCGTCGCGCGTGT
CGTGATGCTAACTATGATGGTATCAAATCTGGTGTGGTTGTTCTGCGTGACGGTGATGTTGTGCATAAAC
GTGGTGCTGCGTGCTACAAAAAGGCGGGTGAGGAGCTCATCGGTGGTTGGGCGGAAGTTCGCTTTAAGGA
TGGCCGCGAGACTGCGTATGCTGAGGTGGCGCTCGACGACTATTCCACCGGCAAATCTAATTGGGCGAAA
ATGCCGGGTGTTATGATCGAAAAATGCGCGAAGGCTGCTGCTTGGCGCCTCGCGTTCCCGGACACTTTTC
AGGGCATGTACGCTGCGGAGGAAATGGATCAAGCGCAACAGCCAGAACAGGTGCGCGCTCAGGCGGAGCA
ACCAGTGGATCTCCAGCCAATCCGCGAACTCTTCAAGCCATATTGCGAACACTTCGGCATCACTCCGGCT
GAGGGTATGACTGCTGTTTGTGGTGCGGTGGGCGCTGAAGGCATGCACTCTATGACCGAGCAGCAAGCTC
GCCGTGCTCGCGCTTGGATGGAGGAAGAAATGGCTGCGCCAGCTGTGGAAGCGGAGTATGAGGTTGTTGA
CGAGGGCGAGGTGTTTTAAGGATCCAGGAGAATACACATGGCCAGCAGAGGCGTAAACAAGGTTATTCTC
GTTGGTAATCTGGGTCAGGACCCGGAAGTACGCTACATGCCAAATGGTGGCGCAGTTGCCAACATTACGC
TGGCTACTTCCGAATCCTGGCGTGATAAAGCGACCGGCGAGATGAAAGAGCAGACTGAATGGCACCGCGT
TGTGCTGTTCGGCAAACTGGCAGAAGTGGCCAGCGAATATCTGCGTAAAGGTTCTCAGGTTTATATCGAA
GGTCAGCTGCGTACCCGTAAATGGACCGATCAATCCGGTCAGGATCGCTACACCACAGAAGTCGTGGTGA
ACGTTGGCGGCACCATGCAGATGCTGGGTGGTCGTCAGGGTGGTGGCGCTCCGGCAGGTGGTAATATCGG
TGGTGGTCAGCCGCAGGGCGGTTGGGGTCAGCCTCAGCAGCCGCAGGGTGGCAATCAGTTCAGCGGCGGC
GCGCAGTCTCGCCCGCAGCAGTCCGCTCCGGCAGCGCCGTCTAACGAGCCGCCGATGGACTTTGATGATG
ACATTCCGTTCTGATCTAGAGTCGACCTGCAGGCATGCAAGCTTGCGGCCGCGTCGTGACTGGGAAAACC
CTGGCGACTAGTCTTGGACTCCTGTTGATAGATCCAGTAATGACCTCAGAACTCCATCTGGATTTGTTCA
GAACGCTCGGTTGCCGCCGGGCGTTTTTTATTGGTGAGAATCCAGGGGTCCCCAATAATTACGATTTAAA
TTTGTGTCTCAAAATCTCTGATGTTACATTGCACAAGATAAAAATATATCATCATGAACAATAAAACTGT
CTGCTTACATAAACAGTAATACAAGGGGTGTTATGAGCCATATTCAGCGTGAAACGAGCTGTAGCCGTCC
GCGTCTGAA
Features (pLannotate 1.2.2; 19 found; start..end, strand, type, name):
    936..1044    +  oriT           oriT: incP origin of transfer
   1055..1906    -  CDS            RSF1010 RepC (fragment): replication protein C of the broad-host-range plasmid RSF1010 (Scholz et al., 1989); repC
   1893..2732    -  CDS            RSF1010 RepA: replication protein A of the broad-host-range plasmid RSF1010 (Scholz et al., 1989); repA
   2724..2798    -  ncRNA          Plasmid R1162: Accession: RF00043 - R1162-like plasmid antisense RNA
   3243..4214    -  CDS            RSF1010 RepB: replication protein B of the broad-host-range plasmid RSF1010 (Scholz et al., 1989); repB
   4238..4266    -  promoter       lac UV5 promoter (fragment): E. coli lac promoter with an "up" mutation
   4321..4715    +  rep_origin     RSF1010 oriV: replication origin of the broad-host-range plasmid RSF1010; requires the RSF1010 RepA/B/C proteins for replication (Scholz et al., 1989)
   4753..4839    -  terminator     rrnB T1 terminator: Escherichia coli rrnB; transcription terminator T1 from the E. coli rrnB gene
   4884..5966    -  CDS            lacI: lac repressor; lacI; The lac repressor binds to the lac operator to inhibit transcription in E. coli. This inhibition can be relieved by adding lactose or isopropyl-β-D-thiogalactopyranoside (IPTG).
   5967..6044    -  promoter       lacI promoter: lacI
   6052..6283    -  CDS            TcR (fragment): tetracycline efflux protein; tet; confers resistance to tetracycline
   6284..6305    +  protein_bind   CAP binding site: CAP binding activates transcription in the presence of cAMP. E. coli catabolite activator protein
   6320..6350    +  promoter       lac promoter: promoter for the E. coli lac operon
   6354..6378    +  protein_bind   lac operator: The lac repressor binds to the lac operator to inhibit transcription in E. coli. This inhibition can be relieved by adding lactose or isopropyl-β-D-thiogalactopyranoside (IPTG). lac repressor encoded by lacI
   8578..9111    +  CDS            ssb: SSB_ECOLI - Also known as exrB, lexC. Experimental evidence at protein level: Swiss-Prot protein existence level 1. Plays an important role in DNA replication, recombination and repair. Binds to ssDNA and to an array of partner proteins to recruit them to their sites of action during DNA metabolism. Acts as a sliding platform that migrates on DNA via reptation. SSB or its 10 C-terminal amino acids stimulates the ATPase activity of RadD (PubMed:27519413). From Escherichia coli (strain K12).
   9115..9144    +  misc_feature   MCS (fragment): pUC18/19 multiple cloning site
   9152..9176    +  CDS            lacZα (fragment): LacZα fragment of β-galactosidase; lacZ fragment
   9187..9281    +  terminator     lambda t0 terminator: transcription terminator from phage lambda
   9413..766     +  CDS            aphA1 (across the origin): KKA1_ECOLX - Also known as nptI. Protein inferred from homology: Swiss-Prot protein existence level 3. Resistance to kanamycin and structurally-related aminoglycosides, including amikacin. From Escherichia coli.
