[The description below was written by a language model from this plasmid's Addgene catalogue record and pLannotate feature annotations shown in this document.]
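Description:
pREC1010lac-Csp1 is a low-copy, broad-host-range bacterial expression plasmid built on the pORTMAGE-Ec1 backbone for retron-mediated recombineering. It replicates from the RSF1010 oriV, supported by the plasmid-encoded RepA, RepB and RepC proteins, which allow maintenance in many different bacteria without relying on host-specific replication factors. An annotated origin of transfer means it can be mobilised by conjugation from a suitable donor strain. Selection is by kanamycin through the aphA1 (nptI) aminoglycoside phosphotransferase gene. Short fragments of a tetracycline resistance gene, a pUC-type multiple cloning site and lacZα are also annotated, and appear to be non-functional remnants of earlier cloning steps.

The payload is a synthetic "recombitron" of about 2.7 kb comprising the Csp1 retron reverse transcriptase, its Csp1 ncRNA, the single-strand annealing protein CspRecT and the E. coli single-stranded DNA-binding protein (EcSSB). It lies downstream of a lac promoter with its CAP binding site and lac operator, and is followed by the lambda t0 terminator. A lacI gene on the plasmid supplies the repressor, so expression should be inducible with IPTG. The automated annotation identified only ssb within this region; the reverse transcriptase, ncRNA and CspRecT presumably fall in the unannotated stretch between the operator and ssb. The ncRNA carries a stuffer flanked by SapI sites, which lets users swap in an editing donor sequence by Type IIS cloning. In this type of system, the reverse transcriptase copies that part of the ncRNA into single-stranded DNA inside the cell, and CspRecT and SSB help incorporate it into the genome. The associated work uses such plasmids for genome editing across phylogenetically distinct bacteria.
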