Addgene plasmid #240697: pREC1010lac-Csp1
Purpose: RSF1010 origin of replication plasmid containing Csp1 recombitron with a SapI flanked stuffer in the ncRNA expressed by lac promoter
Depositing lab: Seth Shipman. Depositing organization: J. David Gladstone Institutes. Publication: Genome editing of phylogenetically distinct bacteria using cross-species retron-mediated recombineering. Gonzalez-Delgado A, Bonillo-Lopez L, Johnson MS, Knodlseder N, Ko CC, Lekbach Y, Oh JH, Selvakumar H, Wold MC, Yu Z, Aragon V, Gralnick JA, Guell M, Hatfull GF, Keitz BK, Koskella B, Mutalik VK, van Pijkeren JP, Shipman SL. Nat Biotechnol. 2026 Apr 23. doi: 10.1038/s41587-026-03076-6. PubMed 42026131.
Backbone
  Vector backbone: pORTMAGE-Ec1
  Backbone manufacturer: George Church (Addgene #138474)
  Vector type: Bacterial Expression
Growth in bacteria
  Bacterial resistance: Kanamycin, 50 μg/mL
  Growth temperature: 37°C
  Growth strain: DH5alpha
  Copy number: Low Copy
Gene/Insert
  Gene/Insert name: Csp1 RT, Csp1 ncRNA, CspRecT and EcSSB
  Species: Synthetic
  Insert size (bp): 2716
  Mutation: WT
  Cloning method: Gibson Cloning
Terms and licenses: Academic/Nonprofit Terms; Industry Terms: Not Available to Industry
Depositor comments: Please visit https://doi.org/10.1101/2025.06.16.660010 for bioRxiv preprint.
How to cite: pREC1010lac-Csp1 was a gift from Seth Shipman (Addgene plasmid # 240697 ; http://n2t.net/addgene:240697 ; RRID:Addgene_240697)
